Addgene plasmid #167850: pET28-MHL: nsp16_SARS-CoV-2
Purpose: Bacterial expression of the SARS-CoV-2 protein nsp16
Depositing lab: Cheryl Arrowsmith. Depositing organization: University of Toronto. Publication: A High-Throughput RNA Displacement Assay for Screening SARS-CoV-2 nsp10-nsp16 Complex toward Developing Therapeutics for COVID-19. Perveen S, Khalili Yazdi A, Devkota K, Li F, Ghiabi P, Hajian T, Loppnau P, Bolotokova A, Vedadi M. SLAS Discov. 2021 Jan 10:2472555220985040. doi: 10.1177/2472555220985040. PubMed 33423577.
Backbone
  Vector backbone: pET28-MHL
  Backbone manufacturer: SGC (Addgene Plasmid #26096)
  Vector type: Bacterial Expression
Growth in bacteria
  Bacterial resistance: Kanamycin, 50 μg/mL
  Growth temperature: 37°C
  Growth strain: DH5alpha
  Copy number: Low Copy
Gene/Insert
  Gene/Insert name: nsp16
  Species: SARS-CoV-2
  Insert size (bp): 894
  Promoter: T7
  Tag / fusion protein: 6xHis-TEV (N terminal on backbone)
  Cloning method: Ligation Independent Cloning
  Sequencing primers: 5′ T7; 3′ T7-term
Terms and licenses: Academic/Nonprofit Terms; Industry Terms
Depositor comments: SGC clone sample ID: nsp16_SARS2:MVC019-B03:C245485
How to cite: pET28-MHL: nsp16_SARS-CoV-2 was a gift from Cheryl Arrowsmith (Addgene plasmid # 167850 ; http://n2t.net/addgene:167850 ; RRID:Addgene_167850)
