[The description below was written by a language model from this plasmid's Addgene catalogue record and pLannotate feature annotations shown in this document.]
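Description:
pET28-MHL: nsp16_SARS-CoV-2 is a bacterial expression plasmid of about 6.2 kb for producing the SARS-CoV-2 non-structural protein nsp16 in E. coli. It is built on pET28-MHL, a pET28-derived backbone adapted for ligation-independent cloning. The plasmid replicates from a ColE1/pBR322-type origin accompanied by the bom region and the rop gene, which holds copy number down and agrees with the catalogue's low-copy designation. Selection is by kanamycin through an aminoglycoside phosphotransferase gene. An f1 origin is also present. Short tetracycline-resistance fragments in the annotation are non-functional remnants of pBR322 ancestry.

The 894 bp nsp16 insert lies downstream of a T7 promoter fused to a lac operator and the strong T7 gene 10 ribosome binding site, and transcription ends at the T7 terminator. A backbone-encoded lacI gene supplies repressor, so expression is kept off until induced with IPTG in a host that provides T7 RNA polymerase. The backbone adds an N-terminal 6xHis tag followed by a TEV protease site, allowing metal-affinity purification and later tag removal. The automated annotation picks up this region as a partial composite-tag match. It labels the insert by homology to the replicase polyprotein of a different coronavirus, with a functional note that does not apply to nsp16, so the catalogue identity is the one to follow. His-tag and T7 gene 10-like fragments annotated downstream of the insert are probably residual vector sequence, though the record does not say whether they are translated. The associated publication concerns a high-throughput RNA displacement assay on the nsp10-nsp16 complex, indicating use in recombinant protein production for inhibitor screening.
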