Features (pLannotate 1.2.2; 20 found; start..end, strand, type, name):
     34..52      +  promoter       T7 promoter: promoter for bacteriophage T7 RNA polymerase
     53..77      +  protein_bind   lac operator: The lac repressor binds to the lac operator to inhibit transcription in E. coli. This inhibition can be relieved by adding lactose or isopropyl-β-D-thiogalactopyranoside (IPTG). lac repressor encoded by lacI
     92..114     +  RBS            RBS: efficient ribosome binding site from bacteriophage T7 gene 10 (Olins and Rangwala, 1989)
    122..140     +  CDS            capTEV™ (fragment): composite tag for in vivo biotinylation, TEV protease cleavage, and 6xHis tagging
    163..1065    +  CDS            rep (fragment): R1AB_CVPFS - Protein inferred from homology: Swiss-Prot protein existence level 3. NendoU is a Mn(2+)-dependent, uridylate-specific enzyme, which leaves 2'-3'-cyclic phosphates 5' to the cleaved bond. From Porcine transmissible gastroenteritis coronavirus (strain FS772/70) (TGEV).
   1098..1115    +  CDS            9xHis (fragment): 9xHis affinity tag
   1125..1174    +  CDS            SET1 (fragment): solubility-enhancement tag derived from T7 phage gene 10B
   1182..1229    +  terminator     T7 terminator: transcription terminator for bacteriophage T7 RNA polymerase
   1266..1694    +  rep_origin     f1 ori (sequence partly withheld): f1 bacteriophage origin of replication; arrow indicates direction of (+) strand synthesis
   1747..1804    +  promoter       AmpR promoter (fragment): bla
   1813..2628    -  CDS            KanR: aminoglycoside phosphotransferase; aph(3')-Ia; confers resistance to kanamycin in bacteria or G418 (Geneticin®) in eukaryotes
   2750..3338    +  rep_origin     ori: high-copy-number ColE1/pMB1/pBR322/pUC origin of replication
   3524..3663    -  misc_feature   bom: basis of mobility region from pBR322
   3765..3956    -  CDS            rop: Rop protein, which maintains plasmids at low copy number; rop
   3973..4353    +  CDS            YPB1_ECOLX: Protein predicted: Swiss-Prot protein existence level 4. From Escherichia coli.
   4425..4716    -  CDS            TcR (fragment): tetracycline efflux protein; tet; confers resistance to tetracycline
   4731..4752    -  protein_bind   CAP binding site: CAP binding activates transcription in the presence of cAMP. E. coli catabolite activator protein
   4765..5847    -  CDS            lacI: lac repressor; lacI; The lac repressor binds to the lac operator to inhibit transcription in E. coli. This inhibition can be relieved by adding lactose or isopropyl-β-D-thiogalactopyranoside (IPTG).
   5848..5925    -  promoter       lacI promoter: lacI
   5933..12      -  CDS            TcR (fragment) (across the origin): tetracycline efflux protein; tet; confers resistance to tetracycline
>Addgene plasmid #167850 | pET28-MHL: nsp16_SARS-CoV-2 | addgene full sequence | sequence record 330624 | Addgene NGS Result
GCGTAGAGGATCGAGATCTCGATCCCGCGAAATTAATACGACTCACTATAGGGGAATTGTGAGCGGATAA
CAATTCCCCTCTAGAAATAATTTTGTTTAACTTTAAGAAGGAGATATACCATGCATCATCATCATCATCA
CAGCAGCGGCAGAGAAAACTTGTATTTCCAGGGCAGCTCCCAGGCTTGGCAACCAGGAGTTGCCATGCCC
AACTTGTACAAAATGCAACGCATGCTTTTGGAAAAGTGTGACCTGCAGAATTACGGTGACAGCGCGACTC
TGCCCAAGGGGATCATGATGAATGTCGCAAAGTATACTCAGTTGTGCCAGTACCTTAATACGTTGACGCT
GGCCGTACCGTACAACATGCGCGTAATTCACTTTGGTGCGGGCAGCGACAAGGGAGTCGCGCCTGGCACG
GCTGTTTTACGCCAATGGTTACCGACTGGTACATTGCTGGTTGACAGTGACTTGAATGATTTCGTAAGCG
ATGCCGACTCGACGCTTATCGGCGACTGCGCCACGGTTCATACAGCCAACAAATGGGACCTGATTATTTC
CGATATGTATGACCCAAAAACCAAGAATGTGACAAAGGAGAACGATTCAAAGGAAGGCTTCTTCACCTAT
ATCTGTGGTTTTATCCAGCAGAAATTAGCTCTTGGCGGTTCTGTAGCAATTAAGATCACGGAACATTCCT
GGAACGCGGATCTTTACAAGCTTATGGGCCACTTCGCGTGGTGGACCGCCTTCGTGACGAACGTGAATGC
AAGTTCCTCTGAGGCATTCTTGATCGGTTGCAATTATCTTGGAAAACCTCGTGAGCAAATTGATGGCTAC
GTGATGCACGCCAACTATATCTTCTGGCGCAACACAAATCCCATTCAGTTATCGTCCTATTCCTTATTCG
ATATGTCTAAGTTCCCGTTGAAGTTACGCGGCACTGCCGTAATGTCGTTGAAGGAAGGGCAAATTAATGA
TATGATTTTGTCGCTTTTATCCAAGGGGCGTTTAATCATCCGTGAGAATAATCGTGTGGTTATCTCGTCT
GACGTACTGGTTAACAATTGATGACGAAGCTTGCGGCCGCACTCGAGCACCACCACCACCACCACTGAGA
TCCGGCTGCTAACAAAGCCCGAAAGGAAGCTGAGTTGGCTGCTGCCACCGCTGAGCAATAACTAGCATAA
CCCCTTGGGGCCTCTAAACGGGTCTTGAGGGGTTTTTTGCTGAAAGGAGGAACTATATCCGGATTGGCGA
ATGGG
[124 nt withheld, positions 1266-1389]
C
[91 nt withheld, positions 1391-1481]
A
[49 nt withheld, positions 1483-1531]
CCTTTGACGTTGGAGTCCACGTTCTTT
[37 nt withheld, positions 1559-1595]
ACCCTATCTCGGTCTATTCTTTTGATTTATAAGGGATTTTGCCGATTTCGGCCTATTGGTTAAAAAATGA
GCTGATTTAACAAAAATTTAACGCGAATTTTAACAAAATATTAACGCTTACAATTTAGGTGGCACTTTTC
GGGGAAATGTGCGCGGAACCCCTATTTGTTTATTTTTCTAAATACATTCAAATATGTATCCGCTCATGAA
TTAATTCTTAGAAAAACTCATCGAGCATCAAATGAAACTGCAATTTATTCATATCAGGATTATCAATACC
ATATTTTTGAAAAAGCCGTTTCTGTAATGAAGGAGAAAACTCACCGAGGCAGTTCCATAGGATGGCAAGA
TCCTGGTATCGGTCTGCGATTCCGACTCGTCCAACATCAATACAACCTATTAATTTCCCCTCGTCAAAAA
TAAGGTTATCAAGTGAGAAATCACCATGAGTGACGACTGAATCCGGTGAGAATGGCAAAAGTTTATGCAT
TTCTTTCCAGACTTGTTCAACAGGCCAGCCATTACGCTCGTCATCAAAATCACTCGCATCAACCAAACCG
TTATTCATTCGTGATTGCGCCTGAGCGAGACGAAATACGCGATCGCTGTTAAAAGGACAATTACAAACAG
GAATCGAATGCAACCGGCGCAGGAACACTGCCAGCGCATCAACAATATTTTCACCTGAATCAGGATATTC
TTCTAATACCTGGAATGCTGTTTTCCCGGGGATCGCAGTGGTGAGTAACCATGCATCATCAGGAGTACGG
ATAAAATGCTTGATGGTCGGAAGAGGCATAAATTCCGTCAGCCAGTTTAGTCTGACCATCTCATCTGTAA
CATCATTGGCAACGCTACCTTTGCCATGTTTCAGAAACAACTCTGGCGCATCGGGCTTCCCATACAATCG
ATAGATTGTCGCACCTGATTGCCCGACATTATCGCGAGCCCATTTATACCCATATAAATCAGCATCCATG
TTGGAATTTAATCGCGGCCTAGAGCAAGACGTTTCCCGTTGAATATGGCTCATAACACCCCTTGTATTAC
TGTTTATGTAAGCAGACAGTTTTATTGTTCATGACCAAAATCCCTTAACGTGAGTTTTCGTTCCACTGAG
CGTCAGACCCCGTAGAAAAGATCAAAGGATCTTCTTGAGATCCTTTTTTTCTGCGCGTAATCTGCTGCTT
GCAAACAAAAAAACCACCGCTACCAGCGGTGGTTTGTTTGCCGGATCAAGAGCTACCAACTCTTTTTCCG
AAGGTAACTGGCTTCAGCAGAGCGCAGATACCAAATACTGTCCTTCTAGTGTAGCCGTAGTTAGGCCACC
ACTTCAAGAACTCTGTAGCACCGCCTACATACCTCGCTCTGCTAATCCTGTTACCAGTGGCTGCTGCCAG
TGGCGATAAGTCGTGTCTTACCGGGTTGGACTCAAGACGATAGTTACCGGATAAGGCGCAGCGGTCGGGC
TGAACGGGGGGTTCGTGCACACAGCCCAGCTTGGAGCGAACGACCTACACCGAACTGAGATACCTACAGC
GTGAGCTATGAGAAAGCGCCACGCTTCCCGAAGGGAGAAAGGCGGACAGGTATCCGGTAAGCGGCAGGGT
CGGAACAGGAGAGCGCACGAGGGAGCTTCCAGGGGGAAACGCCTGGTATCTTTATAGTCCTGTCGGGTTT
CGCCACCTCTGACTTGAGCGTCGATTTTTGTGATGCTCGTCAGGGGGGCGGAGCCTATGGAAAAACGCCA
GCAACGCGGCCTTTTTACGGTTCCTGGCCTTTTGCTGGCCTTTTGCTCACATGTTCTTTCCTGCGTTATC
CCCTGATTCTGTGGATAACCGTATTACCGCCTTTGAGTGAGCTGATACCGCTCGCCGCAGCCGAACGACC
GAGCGCAGCGAGTCAGTGAGCGAGGAAGCGGAAGAGCGCCTGATGCGGTATTTTCTCCTTACGCATCTGT
GCGGTATTTCACACCGCAATGGTGCACTCTCAGTACAATCTGCTCTGATGCCGCATAGTTAAGCCAGTAT
ACACTCCGCTATCGCTACGTGACTGGGTCATGGCTGCGCCCCGACACCCGCCAACACCCGCTGACGCGCC
CTGACGGGCTTGTCTGCTCCCGGCATCCGCTTACAGACAAGCTGTGACCGTCTCCGGGAGCTGCATGTGT
CAGAGGTTTTCACCGTCATCACCGAAACGCGCGAGGCAGCTGCGGTAAAGCTCATCAGCGTGGTCGTGAA
GCGATTCACAGATGTCTGCCTGTTCATCCGCGTCCAGCTCGTTGAGTTTCTCCAGAAGCGTTAATGTCTG
GCTTCTGATAAAGCGGGCCATGTTAAGGGCGGTTTTTTCCTGTTTGGTCACTGATGCCTCCGTGTAAGGG
GGATTTCTGTTCATGGGGGTAATGATACCGATGAAACGAGAGAGGATGCTCACGATACGGGTTACTGATG
ATGAACATGCCCGGTTACTGGAACGTTGTGAGGGTAAACAACTGGCGGTATGGATGCGGCGGGACCAGAG
AAAAATCACTCAGGGTCAATGCCAGCGCTTCGTTAATACAGATGTAGGTGTTCCACAGGGTAGCCAGCAG
CATCCTGCGATGCAGATCCGGAACATAATGGTGCAGGGCGCTGACTTCCGCGTTTCCAGACTTTACGAAA
CACGGAAACCGAAGACCATTCATGTTGTTGCTCAGGTCGCAGACGTTTTGCAGCAGCAGTCGCTTCACGT
TCGCTCGCGTATCGGTGATTCATTCTGCTAACCAGTAAGGCAACCCCGCCAGCCTAGCCGGGTCCTCAAC
GACAGGAGCACGATCATGCGCACCCGTGGGGCCGCCATGCCGGCGATAATGGCCTGCTTCTCGCCGAAAC
GTTTGGTGGCGGGACCAGTGACGAAGGCTTGAGCGAGGGCGTGCAAGATTCCGAATACCGCAAGCGACAG
GCCGATCATCGTCGCGCTCCAGCGAAAGCGGTCCTCGCCGAAAATGACCCAGAGCGCTGCCGGCACCTGT
CCTACGAGTTGCATGATAAAGAAGACAGTCATAAGTGCGGCGACGATAGTCATGCCCCGCGCCCACCGGA
AGGAGCTGACTGGGTTGAAGGCTCTCAAGGGCATCGGTCGAGATCCCGGTGCCTAATGAGTGAGCTAACT
TACATTAATTGCGTTGCGCTCACTGCCCGCTTTCCAGTCGGGAAACCTGTCGTGCCAGCTGCATTAATGA
ATCGGCCAACGCGCGGGGAGAGGCGGTTTGCGTATTGGGCGCCAGGGTGGTTTTTCTTTTCACCAGTGAG
ACGGGCAACAGCTGATTGCCCTTCACCGCCTGGCCCTGAGAGAGTTGCAGCAAGCGGTCCACGCTGGTTT
GCCCCAGCAGGCGAAAATCCTGTTTGATGGTGGTTAACGGCGGGATATAACATGAGCTGTCTTCGGTATC
GTCGTATCCCACTACCGAGATATCCGCACCAACGCGCAGCCCGGACTCGGTAATGGCGCGCATTGCGCCC
AGCGCCATCTGATCGTTGGCAACCAGCATCGCAGTGGGAACGATGCCCTCATTCAGCATTTGCATGGTTT
GTTGAAAACCGGACATGGCACTCCAGTCGCCTTCCCGTTCCGCTATCGGCTGAATTTGATTGCGAGTGAG
ATATTTATGCCAGCCAGCCAGACGCAGACGCGCCGAGACAGAACTTAATGGGCCCGCTAACAGCGCGATT
TGCTGGTGACCCAATGCGACCAGATGCTCCACGCCCAGTCGCGTACCGTCTTCATGGGAGAAAATAATAC
TGTTGATGGGTGTCTGGTCAGAGACATCAAGAAATAACGCCGGAACATTAGTGCAGGCAGCTTCCACAGC
AATGGCATCCTGGTCATCCAGCGGATAGTTAATGATCAGCCCACTGACGCGTTGCGCGAGAAGATTGTGC
ACCGCCGCTTTACAGGCTTCGACGCCGCTTCGTTCTACCATCGACACCACCACGCTGGCACCCAGTTGAT
CGGCGCGAGATTTAATCGCCGCGACAATTTGCGACGGCGCGTGCAGGGCCAGACTGGAGGTGGCAACGCC
AATCAGCAACGACTGTTTGCCCGCCAGTTGTTGTGCCACGCGGTTGGGAATGTAATTCAGCTCCGCCATC
GCCGCTTCCACTTTTTCCCGCGTTTTCGCAGAAACGTGGCTGGCCTGGTTCACCACGCGGGAAACGGTCT
GATAAGAGACACCGGCATACTCTGCGACATCGTATAACGTTACTGGTTTCACATTCACCACCCTGAATTG
ACTCTCTTCCGGGCGCTATCATGCCATACCGCGAAAGGTTTTGCGCCATTCGATGGTGTCCGGGATCTCG
ACGCTCTCCCTTATGCGACTCCTGCATTAGGAAGCAGCCCAGTAGTAGGTTGAGGCCGTTGAGCACCGCC
GCCGCAAGGAATGGTGCATGCAAGGAGATGGCGCCCAACAGTCCCCCGGCCACGGGGCCTGCCACCATAC
CCACGCCGAAACAAGCGCTCATGAGCCCGAAGTGGCGAGCCCGATCTTCCCCATCGGTGATGTCGGCGAT
ATAGGCGCCAGCAACCGCACCTGTGGCGCCGGTGATGCCGGCCACGATGCGTCCG
