>Addgene plasmid #167850 | pET28-MHL: nsp16_SARS-CoV-2 | depositor partial sequence | sequence record 325798 | nsp16 sequence
AGCTCCCAGGCTTGGCAACCAGGAGTTGCCATGCCCAACTTGTACAAAATGCAACGCATGCTTTTGGAAA
AGTGTGACCTGCAGAATTACGGTGACAGCGCGACTCTGCCCAAGGGGATCATGATGAATGTCGCAAAGTA
TACTCAGTTGTGCCAGTACCTTAATACGTTGACGCTGGCCGTACCGTACAACATGCGCGTAATTCACTTT
GGTGCGGGCAGCGACAAGGGAGTCGCGCCTGGCACGGCTGTTTTACGCCAATGGTTACCGACTGGTACAT
TGCTGGTTGACAGTGACTTGAATGATTTCGTAAGCGATGCCGACTCGACGCTTATCGGCGACTGCGCCAC
GGTTCATACAGCCAACAAATGGGACCTGATTATTTCCGATATGTATGACCCAAAAACCAAGAATGTGACA
AAGGAGAACGATTCAAAGGAAGGCTTCTTCACCTATATCTGTGGTTTTATCCAGCAGAAATTAGCTCTTG
GCGGTTCTGTAGCAATTAAGATCACGGAACATTCCTGGAACGCGGATCTTTACAAGCTTATGGGCCACTT
CGCGTGGTGGACCGCCTTCGTGACGAACGTGAATGCAAGTTCCTCTGAGGCATTCTTGATCGGTTGCAAT
TATCTTGGAAAACCTCGTGAGCAAATTGATGGCTACGTGATGCACGCCAACTATATCTTCTGGCGCAACA
CAAATCCCATTCAGTTATCGTCCTATTCCTTATTCGATATGTCTAAGTTCCCGTTGAAGTTACGCGGCAC
TGCCGTAATGTCGTTGAAGGAAGGGCAAATTAATGATATGATTTTGTCGCTTTTATCCAAGGGGCGTTTA
ATCATCCGTGAGAATAATCGTGTGGTTATCTCGTCTGACGTACTGGTTAACAAT
